Addgene plasmid #17865: FLIPrbs R141A
Depositing lab: Wolf Frommer. Depositing organization: Carnegie Institution for Science. Publication: Development of a fluorescent nanosensor for ribose. Lager I, Fehr M, Frommer WB, Lalonde S. FEBS Lett. 2003 Oct 9. 553(1-2):85-9. 10.1016/S0014-5793(03)00976-1 PubMed 14550551.
Backbone
  Vector backbone: pRSET-B
  Backbone manufacturer: Invitrogen
  Backbone size w/o insert (bp): 2900
  Vector type: Bacterial Expression
Growth in bacteria
  Bacterial resistance: Ampicillin, 100 μg/mL
  Growth temperature: 37°C
  Growth strain: DH5alpha
  Copy number: High Copy
Gene/Insert
  Gene/Insert name: FLIPrbs R141A (alt names: FLIPrib-12m; ECFP-RBP-EYFP; Ribose Binding Protein)
  Species: E. coli
  Insert size (bp): 2400
  Mutation: R141A
  Tag / fusion protein: ECFP (N terminal on insert); EYFP (C terminal on insert)
  Cloning method: Restriction Enzyme
  Sequencing primers: 5′ na
Terms and licenses: Academic/Nonprofit Terms; Industry Terms: Not Available to Industry
Depositor comments: R141A was generated using QuikChange (Stratagene) in the mutant background of FLIPrib-250n.
How to cite: FLIPrbs R141A was a gift from Wolf Frommer (Addgene plasmid # 17865 ; http://n2t.net/addgene:17865 ; RRID:Addgene_17865)
