[The description below was written by a language model from this plasmid's Addgene catalogue record.]
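Description:
FLIPrbs R141A is a bacterial expression plasmid built on the commercial pRSET-B backbone (about 2.9 kb) and carrying a roughly 2.4 kb insert that encodes a genetically encoded fluorescent nanosensor for ribose. It is a high-copy plasmid maintained in E. coli under ampicillin selection. No feature table is provided, so the promoter and any vector-derived leader sequences are not explicitly documented. pRSET vectors generally drive expression from a T7 promoter and supply an N-terminal polyhistidine tag, but whether these are retained here cannot be confirmed from the catalogue fields.

The insert is a three-part fusion in which the E. coli ribose binding protein is sandwiched between ECFP at the N terminus and EYFP at the C terminus. In sensors of this design, the periplasmic binding protein changes conformation when it binds its ligand. This alters the distance or orientation between the two fluorescent proteins and therefore the efficiency of resonance energy transfer from the cyan donor to the yellow acceptor, so ribose concentration can be read out as a ratio of the two emissions. This version carries an R141A substitution in the binding protein, introduced by site-directed mutagenesis in the background of the FLIPrib-250n sensor. Its alternative name, FLIPrib-12m, suggests by the naming convention of the series that it is an affinity variant with much weaker ribose binding than the parent, although the record gives no binding constants. Such variants are typically used to extend the measurable concentration range of a sensor or to act as low-affinity controls. The plasmid is suited to producing the sensor protein in bacteria for in vitro characterisation of ribose sensing.
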