>Addgene plasmid #17865 | FLIPrbs R141A | addgene partial sequence | sequence record 23795 | FLIPrbs 5'-ATGAGCGGTCAACAGGTTCT-3'
ACTTTATGCGANAAATCTGCTGGCTGGCTGGCAAGAACATTAAACTTGTGAGCAGCAACGGCCTGCTGGA
AGCCTTCGCCCGCTTCACGGGCTGCGGATGTACCAGCAATGCCTTGCAGCTCGATAACTTTGGCACCTTC
ACCCGCTTTCTTCGCGATGTAATCACCAGCGATTTTGCCGCCCAGTACGTTATCAGAAGCAATGTGGCTC
ACCACTTCACCTTTCGTTGCCTGGCGGTCAAGAGTGATAACCGGGATGTTCGCCTGGTTAGCCATCTTCA
CAGCATTACCCACTGCGTCGGAGTCGGTCGGGTTAATCAGCAGAATTTTTGTGCCGCGAACGGTTAAGTC
CTGCACGTTCGCCAGCTCTTTCGCCGGGTTGTTCTGGGAGTCCAGCACCACCAGGTTATAGCCAAGTTTA
TCCGCCTCTTTCTGCGCGCCATCTTTCAGCGATACAAAGAACGGGTTGTTAAGCGTGGAGACCACCAGCG
CGATGGTGTCTTTTGCCATGGCGCCTCCGGTACCACCCTTGTACAGCTCGTCCATGCCGAGAGTGATCCC
GGCGGCGGTCACGAACTCCAGCAGGACCATGTGATCGCGCTTCTCGTTGGGGTCTTTGCTCAGGGCGGAC
TGGGTGCTCAGGTAGTGGTTGTCGGGCAGCAGCACGGGGCCGTCGCCGATGGGGGTGTTCTGCTGGTAGT
GGTCGGCGAGCTGCACGCTGCCGTCCTCGAGGTGGGGCGNANCTTGAANTGGNCTTGATGCCGTTCTNCT
GCTTGTCGGCGGGANTAACAGTGTGCTGA
